Addgene plasmid #223135: pCMV-T7-TadCBEd-SpCas9(MRKSKC)-P2A-EGFP (AHK446)
Purpose: pCMV and pT7 Human expression plasmid for TadCBEd using SpCas9 CBE enzyme with MRKSKC amino acids at positions 1135,1136,1218,1219,1335,T1337 with C-term BPNLS-P2A-EGFP
Depositing lab: Benjamin Kleinstiver. Depositing organization: Massachusetts General Hospital. Publication: Custom CRISPR-Cas9 PAM variants via scalable engineering and machine learning. Silverstein RA, Kim N, Kroell AS, Walton RT, Delano J, Butcher RM, Pacesa M, Smith BK, Christie KA, Ha LL, Meis RJ, Clark AB, Spinner AD, Lazzarotto CR, Li Y, Matsubara A, Urbina EO, Dahl GA, Correia BE, Marks DS, Tsai SQ, Pinello L, De Ravin SS, Liu Q, Kleinstiver BP. Nature. 2025 Apr 22. doi: 10.1038/s41586-025-09021-y. PubMed 40262634.
Backbone
  Vector backbone: pCMV_ABEmax_P2A_GFP
  Backbone manufacturer: David Liu, Addgene plasmid #112101
  Vector type: Mammalian Expression, CRISPR
Growth in bacteria
  Bacterial resistance: Ampicillin, 100 μg/mL
  Growth temperature: 37°C
  Growth strain: DH5alpha
  Copy number: High Copy
Gene/Insert
  Gene/Insert name: human codon optimized TadA-CDd-SpCas9(MRKSKC)-2xUGI-P2A-EGFP (alt names: AHK446; TadCBEd-SpCas9(MRKSKC))
  Species: Synthetic
  Mutation: TadA-CDd mutations; nSpCas9(D10A/MRKSKC)=D1135M, S1136R, G1218K, E1219S, R1335K, T1337C
  Promoter: CMV and T7
  Tag / fusion protein: BPNLS-TadA-CDd (N terminal on insert); 2xUGI-BPNLS-P2A-EGFP (C terminal on insert)
  Cloning method: Gibson Cloning
  Sequencing primers: 5′ oBK6928-CCAAGTCTCCACCCCATTGACG; 3′ oBK219-GGGAGTGGCACCTTCCAGGGTC
Terms and licenses: Academic/Nonprofit Terms; Industry Terms: Not Available to Industry
How to cite: pCMV-T7-TadCBEd-SpCas9(MRKSKC)-P2A-EGFP (AHK446) was a gift from Benjamin Kleinstiver (Addgene plasmid # 223135 ; http://n2t.net/addgene:223135 ; RRID:Addgene_223135)
