[The description below was written by a language model from this plasmid's Addgene catalogue record and pLannotate feature annotations shown in this document.]
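Description:
pCMV-T7-TadCBEd-SpCas9(MRKSKC)-P2A-EGFP (AHK446) is a 9.6 kb mammalian expression plasmid for a cytosine base editor, built by Gibson cloning on the pCMV_ABEmax_P2A_GFP backbone. It is maintained in E. coli as a high-copy plasmid through a ColE1/pUC-type origin and is selected with ampicillin via the β-lactamase gene. Small remnants of lac regulatory elements, an SV40 promoter fragment and a pBR322 bom fragment are also annotated, and appear to be backbone leftovers rather than functional parts of the design.

The payload is a single human codon-optimised synthetic open reading frame placed downstream of the CMV enhancer/promoter, with a T7 promoter between the CMV promoter and the coding sequence. This arrangement allows expression in transfected human cells and also T7 polymerase-driven transcription, such as in vitro mRNA synthesis. The fusion begins with a bipartite NLS and TadA-CDd, an engineered form of the E. coli TadA deaminase that deaminates cytosine rather than adenine. This is followed by an SpCas9 D10A nickase and two copies of the uracil glycosylase inhibitor UGI, which blocks excision of the uracil intermediate; the automated annotation marks only one UGI copy. A second BPNLS, a P2A self-cleaving peptide and EGFP complete the frame, so that EGFP is made as a separate protein marking expressing cells, and a bGH polyadenylation signal terminates the transcript.

The Cas9 portion carries the MRKSKC substitutions (D1135M, S1136R, G1218K, E1219S, R1335K, T1337C). The associated publication concerns engineering custom PAM variants of Cas9, but the record does not state which PAM this variant prefers. The plasmid supplies only the editor, so a guide RNA must be provided separately for C-to-T base editing.
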