Features (pLannotate 1.2.2; 19 found; start..end, strand, type, name):
    121..500     +  enhancer       CMV enhancer: human cytomegalovirus immediate early enhancer
    501..704     +  promoter       CMV promoter: human cytomegalovirus (CMV) immediate early promoter
    746..764     +  promoter       T7 promoter: promoter for bacteriophage T7 RNA polymerase
    835..1326    +  CDS            tadA: TADA_ECOLI - Also known as yfhC. Experimental evidence at protein level: Swiss-Prot protein existence level 1. Catalyzes the deamination of adenosine to inosine at the wobble position 34 of tRNA(Arg2). Essential for cell viability. From Escherichia coli (strain K12).
   1429..3030    +  CDS            dCas9(N): N-terminal portion of catalytically inactive Streptococcus pyogenes dCas9 carrying the D10A mutation (Zetsche et al., 2015)
   3031..5525    +  CDS            Cas9(C) (fragment): C-terminal portion of Streptococcus pyogenes Cas9 (Zetsche et al., 2015)
   5839..6087    +  CDS            UGI: UNGI_BPPB2 - Experimental evidence at protein level: Swiss-Prot protein existence level 1. This protein binds specifically and reversibly to the host uracil-DNA glycosylase, preventing removal of uracil residues from PBS2 DNA by the host uracil-excision repair system. From Bacillus phage PBS2 (Bacteriophage PBS2).
   6217..6933    +  CDS            EGFP: EGFP is a basic (constitutively fluorescent) green fluorescent protein published in 1996, derived from Aequorea victoria. It is reported to be a rapidly-maturing weak dimer with moderate acid sensitivity.
   7021..7245    +  polyA_signal   bGH poly(A) signal: bovine growth hormone polyadenylation signal
   7249..7270    +  promoter       SV40 promoter (fragment): SV40 enhancer and early promoter
   7275..7291    +  misc_feature   MCS (fragment): pBluescript multiple cloning site
   7340..7356    -  protein_bind   lac operator: The lac repressor binds to the lac operator to inhibit transcription in E. coli. This inhibition can be relieved by adding lactose or isopropyl-β-D-thiogalactopyranoside (IPTG). lac repressor encoded by lacI
   7364..7394    -  promoter       lac promoter: promoter for the E. coli lac operon
   7409..7430    -  protein_bind   CAP binding site: CAP binding activates transcription in the presence of cAMP. E. coli catabolite activator protein
   7443..7535    -  CDS            lacI (fragment): lac repressor; lacI; The lac repressor binds to the lac operator to inhibit transcription in E. coli. This inhibition can be relieved by adding lactose or isopropyl-β-D-thiogalactopyranoside (IPTG).
   7718..8306    -  rep_origin     ori: high-copy-number ColE1/pMB1/pBR322/pUC origin of replication
   8477..9337    -  CDS            AmpR: β-lactamase; bla; confers resistance to ampicillin, carbenicillin, and related antibiotics
   9338..9442    -  promoter       AmpR promoter: bla
   9513..9557    -  misc_feature   bom (fragment): basis of mobility region from pBR322
>Addgene plasmid #223135 | pCMV-T7-TadCBEd-SpCas9(MRKSKC)-P2A-EGFP (AHK446) | addgene full sequence | sequence record 447701 | Addgene NGS Result
AGTGCGCGAGCAAAATTTAAGCTACAACAAGGCAAGGCTTGACCGACAATTGCATGAAGAATCTGCTTAG
GGTTAGGCGTTTTGCGCTGCTTCGCGATGTACGGGCCAGATATACGCGTTGACATTGATTATTGACTAGT
TATTAATAGTAATCAATTACGGGGTCATTAGTTCATAGCCCATATATGGAGTTCCGCGTTACATAACTTA
CGGTAAATGGCCCGCCTGGCTGACCGCCCAACGACCCCCGCCCATTGACGTCAATAATGACGTATGTTCC
CATAGTAACGCCAATAGGGACTTTCCATTGACGTCAATGGGTGGAGTATTTACGGTAAACTGCCCACTTG
GCAGTACATCAAGTGTATCATATGCCAAGTACGCCCCCTATTGACGTCAATGACGGTAAATGGCCCGCCT
GGCATTATGCCCAGTACATGACCTTATGGGACTTTCCTACTTGGCAGTACATCTACGTATTAGTCATCGC
TATTACCATGGTGATGCGGTTTTGGCAGTACATCAATGGGCGTGGATAGCGGTTTGACTCACGGGGATTT
CCAAGTCTCCACCCCATTGACGTCAATGGGAGTTTGTTTTGGCACCAAAATCAACGGGACTTTCCAAAAT
GTCGTAACAACTCCGCCCCATTGACGCAAATGGGCGGTAGGCGTGTACGGTGGGAGGTCTATATAAGCAG
AGCTGGTTTAGTGAACCGTCAGATCCGCTAGAGATCCGCGGCCGCTAATACGACTCACTATAGGGAGAGC
CGCCACCATGAAACGGACAGCCGACGGAAGCGAGTTCGAGTCACCAAAGAAGAAGCGGAAAGTCTCTGAG
GTGGAGTTTTCCCACGAGTACTGGATGAGACATGCCCTGACCCTGGCCAAGAGGGCACGCGATGAGAGGA
AGGCCCCTGTGGGAGCCGTGCTGGTGCTGAACAATAGAGTGATCGGCGAGGGCTGGAACAGAGCCATCGG
CCTGCACGACCCAACAGCCCATGCCGAAATTATCGCCCTGAGACAGGGCGGCCTGGTCATGCAGAACTAC
AGACTGATTGACGCCACCCTGTACGTGACATTCGAGCCTTGCGTGATGTGCGCCGGCGCCATGATCAACT
CTAGGATCGGCCGCGTGGTGTTTGGCGTGAGGAACAGCAAAAGAGGCGCCGCAGGCTCCCTGATGAACGT
GCTGAACTACCCCGGCATGAATCACCGCGTCGAAATTACCGAGGGAATCCTGGCAGATGAATGTGCCGCC
CTGCTGTGCGATTTCTACCGGATGCCTAGACAGGTGTTCAATGCTCAGAAGAAGGCCCAGAGCTCCATCA
ACTCCGGAGGATCTAGCGGAGGCTCCTCTGGCTCTGAGACACCTGGCACAAGCGAGAGCGCAACACCTGA
AAGCAGCGGGGGCAGCAGCGGGGGGTCAGACAAGAAGTACAGCATCGGCCTGGCCATCGGCACCAACTCT
GTGGGCTGGGCCGTGATCACCGACGAGTACAAGGTGCCCAGCAAGAAATTCAAGGTGCTGGGCAACACCG
ACCGGCACAGCATCAAGAAGAACCTGATCGGAGCCCTGCTGTTCGACAGCGGCGAAACAGCCGAGGCCAC
CCGGCTGAAGAGAACCGCCAGAAGAAGATACACCAGACGGAAGAACCGGATCTGCTATCTGCAAGAGATC
TTCAGCAACGAGATGGCCAAGGTGGACGACAGCTTCTTCCACAGACTGGAAGAGTCCTTCCTGGTGGAAG
AGGATAAGAAGCACGAGCGGCACCCCATCTTCGGCAACATCGTGGACGAGGTGGCCTACCACGAGAAGTA
CCCCACCATCTACCACCTGAGAAAGAAACTGGTGGACAGCACCGACAAGGCCGACCTGCGGCTGATCTAT
CTGGCCCTGGCCCACATGATCAAGTTCCGGGGCCACTTCCTGATCGAGGGCGACCTGAACCCCGACAACA
GCGACGTGGACAAGCTGTTCATCCAGCTGGTGCAGACCTACAACCAGCTGTTCGAGGAAAACCCCATCAA
CGCCAGCGGCGTGGACGCCAAGGCCATCCTGTCTGCCAGACTGAGCAAGAGCAGACGGCTGGAAAATCTG
ATCGCCCAGCTGCCCGGCGAGAAGAAGAATGGCCTGTTCGGAAACCTGATTGCCCTGAGCCTGGGCCTGA
CCCCCAACTTCAAGAGCAACTTCGACCTGGCCGAGGATGCCAAACTGCAGCTGAGCAAGGACACCTACGA
CGACGACCTGGACAACCTGCTGGCCCAGATCGGCGACCAGTACGCCGACCTGTTTCTGGCCGCCAAGAAC
CTGTCCGACGCCATCCTGCTGAGCGACATCCTGAGAGTGAACACCGAGATCACCAAGGCCCCCCTGAGCG
CCTCTATGATCAAGAGATACGACGAGCACCACCAGGACCTGACCCTGCTGAAAGCTCTCGTGCGGCAGCA
GCTGCCTGAGAAGTACAAAGAGATTTTCTTCGACCAGAGCAAGAACGGCTACGCCGGCTACATTGACGGC
GGAGCCAGCCAGGAAGAGTTCTACAAGTTCATCAAGCCCATCCTGGAAAAGATGGACGGCACCGAGGAAC
TGCTCGTGAAGCTGAACAGAGAGGACCTGCTGCGGAAGCAGCGGACCTTCGACAACGGCAGCATCCCCCA
CCAGATCCACCTGGGAGAGCTGCACGCCATTCTGCGGCGGCAGGAAGATTTTTACCCATTCCTGAAGGAC
AACCGGGAAAAGATCGAGAAGATCCTGACCTTCCGCATCCCCTACTACGTGGGCCCTCTGGCCAGGGGAA
ACAGCAGATTCGCCTGGATGACCAGAAAGAGCGAGGAAACCATCACCCCCTGGAACTTCGAGGAAGTGGT
GGACAAGGGCGCTTCCGCCCAGAGCTTCATCGAGCGGATGACCAACTTCGATAAGAACCTGCCCAACGAG
AAGGTGCTGCCCAAGCACAGCCTGCTGTACGAGTACTTCACCGTGTATAACGAGCTGACCAAAGTGAAAT
ACGTGACCGAGGGAATGAGAAAGCCCGCCTTCCTGAGCGGCGAGCAGAAAAAGGCCATCGTGGACCTGCT
GTTCAAGACCAACCGGAAAGTGACCGTGAAGCAGCTGAAAGAGGACTACTTCAAGAAAATCGAGTGCTTC
GACTCCGTGGAAATCTCCGGCGTGGAAGATCGGTTCAACGCCTCCCTGGGCACATACCACGATCTGCTGA
AAATTATCAAGGACAAGGACTTCCTGGACAATGAGGAAAACGAGGACATTCTGGAAGATATCGTGCTGAC
CCTGACACTGTTTGAGGACAGAGAGATGATCGAGGAACGGCTGAAAACCTATGCCCACCTGTTCGACGAC
AAAGTGATGAAGCAGCTGAAGCGGCGGAGATACACCGGCTGGGGCAGGCTGAGCCGGAAGCTGATCAACG
GCATCCGGGACAAGCAGTCCGGCAAGACAATCCTGGATTTCCTGAAGTCCGACGGCTTCGCCAACAGAAA
CTTCATGCAGCTGATCCACGACGACAGCCTGACCTTTAAAGAGGACATCCAGAAAGCCCAGGTGTCCGGC
CAGGGCGATAGCCTGCACGAGCACATTGCCAATCTGGCCGGCAGCCCCGCCATTAAGAAGGGCATCCTGC
AGACAGTGAAGGTGGTGGACGAGCTCGTGAAAGTGATGGGCCGGCACAAGCCCGAGAACATCGTGATCGA
AATGGCCAGAGAGAACCAGACCACCCAGAAGGGACAGAAGAACAGCCGCGAGAGAATGAAGCGGATCGAA
GAGGGCATCAAAGAGCTGGGCAGCCAGATCCTGAAAGAACACCCCGTGGAAAACACCCAGCTGCAGAACG
AGAAGCTGTACCTGTACTACCTGCAGAATGGGCGGGATATGTACGTGGACCAGGAACTGGACATCAACCG
GCTGTCCGACTACGATGTGGACCATATCGTGCCTCAGAGCTTTCTGAAGGACGACTCCATCGACAACAAG
GTGCTGACCAGAAGCGACAAGAACCGGGGCAAGAGCGACAACGTGCCCTCCGAAGAGGTCGTGAAGAAGA
TGAAGAACTACTGGCGGCAGCTGCTGAACGCCAAGCTGATTACCCAGAGAAAGTTCGACAATCTGACCAA
GGCCGAGAGAGGCGGCCTGAGCGAACTGGATAAGGCCGGCTTCATCAAGAGACAGCTGGTGGAAACCCGG
CAGATCACAAAGCACGTGGCACAGATCCTGGACTCCCGGATGAACACTAAGTACGACGAGAATGACAAGC
TGATCCGGGAAGTGAAAGTGATCACCCTGAAGTCCAAGCTGGTGTCCGATTTCCGGAAGGATTTCCAGTT
TTACAAAGTGCGCGAGATCAACAACTACCACCACGCCCACGACGCCTACCTGAACGCCGTCGTGGGAACC
GCCCTGATCAAAAAGTACCCTAAGCTGGAAAGCGAGTTCGTGTACGGCGACTACAAGGTGTACGACGTGC
GGAAGATGATCGCCAAGAGCGAGCAGGAAATCGGCAAGGCTACCGCCAAGTACTTCTTCTACAGCAACAT
CATGAACTTTTTCAAGACCGAGATTACCCTGGCCAACGGCGAGATCCGGAAGCGGCCTCTGATCGAGACA
AACGGCGAAACCGGGGAGATCGTGTGGGATAAGGGCCGGGATTTTGCCACCGTGCGGAAAGTGCTGAGCA
TGCCCCAAGTGAATATCGTGAAAAAGACCGAGGTGCAGACAGGCGGCTTCAGCAAAGAGTCTATCCTGCC
CAAGAGGAACAGCGATAAGCTGATCGCCAGAAAGAAGGACTGGGACCCTAAGAAGTACGGCGGCTTCATG
AGACCCACCGTGGCCTATTCTGTGCTGGTGGTGGCCAAAGTGGAAAAGGGCAAGTCCAAGAAACTGAAGA
GTGTGAAAGAGCTGCTGGGGATCACCATCATGGAAAGAAGCAGCTTCGAGAAGAATCCCATCGACTTTCT
GGAAGCCAAGGGCTACAAAGAAGTGAAAAAGGACCTGATCATCAAGCTGCCTAAGTACTCCCTGTTCGAG
CTGGAAAACGGCCGGAAGAGAATGCTGGCCTCTGCCAAGAGCCTGCAGAAGGGAAACGAACTGGCCCTGC
CCTCCAAATATGTGAACTTCCTGTACCTGGCCAGCCACTATGAGAAGCTGAAGGGCTCCCCCGAGGATAA
TGAGCAGAAACAGCTGTTTGTGGAACAGCACAAGCACTACCTGGACGAGATCATCGAGCAGATCAGCGAG
TTCTCCAAGAGAGTGATCCTGGCCGACGCTAATCTGGACAAAGTGCTGTCCGCCTACAACAAGCACCGGG
ATAAGCCCATCAGAGAGCAGGCCGAGAATATCATCCACCTGTTTACCCTGACCAATCTGGGAGCCCCTGC
CGCCTTCAAGTACTTTGACACCACCATCGACCGGAAGAAGTACTGCAGCACCAAAGAGGTGCTGGACGCC
ACCCTGATCCACCAGAGCATCACCGGCCTGTACGAGACACGGATCGACCTGTCTCAGCTGGGAGGTGACA
GCGGCGGGAGCGGCGGGAGCGGGGGGAGCACTAATCTGAGCGACATCATTGAGAAGGAGACTGGGAAACA
GCTGGTCATTCAGGAGTCCATCCTGATGCTGCCTGAGGAGGTGGAGGAAGTGATCGGCAACAAGCCAGAG
TCTGACATCCTGGTGCACACCGCCTACGACGAGTCCACAGATGAGAATGTGATGCTGCTGACCTCTGACG
CCCCCGAGTATAAGCCTTGGGCCCTGGTCATCCAGGATTCTAACGGCGAGAATAAGATCAAGATGCTGAG
CGGAGGATCCGGAGGATCTGGAGGCAGCACCAACCTGTCTGACATCATCGAGAAGGAGACAGGCAAGCAG
CTGGTCATCCAGGAGAGCATCCTGATGCTGCCCGAAGAAGTCGAAGAAGTGATCGGAAACAAGCCTGAGA
GCGATATCCTGGTCCATACCGCCTACGACGAGAGTACCGACGAAAATGTGATGCTGCTGACATCCGACGC
CCCAGAGTATAAGCCCTGGGCTCTGGTCATCCAGGATTCCAACGGAGAGAACAAAATCAAAATGCTGTCT
GGCGGCTCAAAAAGAACCGCCGACGGCAGCGAATTCGAGCCCAAGAAGAAGAGGAAAGTCGGAAGCGGAG
CTACTAACTTCAGCCTGCTGAAGCAGGCTGGAGACGTGGAGGAGAACCCTGGACCTATGGTGAGCAAGGG
CGAGGAGCTGTTCACCGGGGTGGTGCCCATCCTGGTCGAGCTGGACGGCGACGTAAACGGCCACAAGTTC
AGCGTGTCCGGCGAGGGCGAGGGCGATGCCACCTACGGCAAGCTGACCCTGAAGTTCATCTGCACCACCG
GCAAGCTGCCCGTGCCCTGGCCCACCCTCGTGACCACCCTGACCTATGGAGTGCAGTGCTTCAGCCGCTA
CCCCGACCACATGAAGCAGCACGACTTCTTCAAGTCCGCCATGCCCGAAGGCTACGTCCAGGAGCGCACC
ATCTTCTTCAAGGACGACGGCAACTACAAGACCCGCGCCGAGGTGAAGTTCGAGGGCGACACCCTGGTGA
ACCGCATCGAGCTGAAGGGCATCGACTTCAAGGAGGACGGCAACATCCTGGGGCACAAGCTGGAGTACAA
CTACAACAGCCACAACGTCTATATCATGGCCGACAAGCAGAAGAACGGCATCAAGGTGAACTTCAAGATC
CGCCACAACATCGAGGACGGCAGCGTGCAGCTCGCCGACCACTACCAGCAGAACACCCCCATCGGCGACG
GCCCCGTGCTGCTGCCCGACAACCACTACCTGAGCACCCAGTCCGCCCTGAGCAAAGACCCCAACGAGAA
GCGCGATCACATGGTCCTGCTGGAGTTCGTGACCGCCGCCGGGATCACTCTCGGCATGGACGAGCTGTAC
AAGTCTGGTGGTTCTCCCAAGAAGAAGAGGAAAGTCTAACCGGTCATCATCACCATCACCATTGAGTTTA
AACCCGCTGATCAGCCTCGACTGTGCCTTCTAGTTGCCAGCCATCTGTTGTTTGCCCCTCCCCCGTGCCT
TCCTTGACCCTGGAAGGTGCCACTCCCACTGTCCTTTCCTAATAAAATGAGGAAATTGCATCGCATTGTC
TGAGTAGGTGTCATTCTATTCTGGGGGGTGGGGTGGGGCAGGACAGCAAGGGGGAGGATTGGGAAGACAA
TAGCAGGCATGCTGGGGATGCGGTGGGCTCTATGGCTTCTGAGGCGGAAAGAACCAGCTGGGGCTCGATA
CCGTCGACCTCTAGCTAGAGCTTGGCGTAATCATGGTCATAGCTGTTTCCTGTGTGAAATTGTTATCCGC
TCACAATTCCACACAACATACGAGCCGGAAGCATAAAGTGTAAAGCCTAGGGTGCCTAATGAGTGAGCTA
ACTCACATTAATTGCGTTGCGCTCACTGCCCGCTTTCCAGTCGGGAAACCTGTCGTGCCAGCTGCATTAA
TGAATCGGCCAACGCGCGGGGAGAGGCGGTTTGCGTATTGGGCGCTCTTCCGCTTCCTCGCTCACTGACT
CGCTGCGCTCGGTCGTTCGGCTGCGGCGAGCGGTATCAGCTCACTCAAAGGCGGTAATACGGTTATCCAC
AGAATCAGGGGATAACGCAGGAAAGAACATGTGAGCAAAAGGCCAGCAAAAGGCCAGGAACCGTAAAAAG
GCCGCGTTGCTGGCGTTTTTCCATAGGCTCCGCCCCCCTGACGAGCATCACAAAAATCGACGCTCAAGTC
AGAGGTGGCGAAACCCGACAGGACTATAAAGATACCAGGCGTTTCCCCCTGGAAGCTCCCTCGTGCGCTC
TCCTGTTCCGACCCTGCCGCTTACCGGATACCTGTCCGCCTTTCTCCCTTCGGGAAGCGTGGCGCTTTCT
CATAGCTCACGCTGTAGGTATCTCAGTTCGGTGTAGGTCGTTCGCTCCAAGCTGGGCTGTGTGCACGAAC
CCCCCGTTCAGCCCGACCGCTGCGCCTTATCCGGTAACTATCGTCTTGAGTCCAACCCGGTAAGACACGA
CTTATCGCCACTGGCAGCAGCCACTGGTAACAGGATTAGCAGAGCGAGGTATGTAGGCGGTGCTACAGAG
TTCTTGAAGTGGTGGCCTAACTACGGCTACACTAGAAGAACAGTATTTGGTATCTGCGCTCTGCTGAAGC
CAGTTACCTTCGGAAAAAGAGTTGGTAGCTCTTGATCCGGCAAACAAACCACCGCTGGTAGCGGTGGTTT
TTTTGTTTGCAAGCAGCAGATTACGCGCAGAAAAAAAGGATCTCAAGAAGATCCTTTGATCTTTTCTACG
GGGTCTGACACTCAGTGGAACGAAAACTCACGTTAAGGGATTTTGGTCATGAGATTATCAAAAAGGATCT
TCACCTAGATCCTTTTAAATTAAAAATGAAGTTTTAAATCAATCTAAAGTATATATGAGTAAACTTGGTC
TGACAGTTACCAATGCTTAATCAGTGAGGCACCTATCTCAGCGATCTGTCTATTTCGTTCATCCATAGTT
GCCTGACTCCCCGTCGTGTAGATAACTACGATACGGGAGGGCTTACCATCTGGCCCCAGTGCTGCAATGA
TACCGCGAGACCCACGCTCACCGGCTCCAGATTTATCAGCAATAAACCAGCCAGCCGGAAGGGCCGAGCG
CAGAAGTGGTCCTGCAACTTTATCCGCCTCCATCCAGTCTATTAATTGTTGCCGGGAAGCTAGAGTAAGT
AGTTCGCCAGTTAATAGTTTGCGCAACGTTGTTGCCATTGCTACAGGCATCGTGGTGTCACGCTCGTCGT
TTGGTATGGCTTCATTCAGCTCCGGTTCCCAACGATCAAGGCGAGTTACATGATCCCCCATGTTGTGCAA
AAAAGCGGTTAGCTCCTTCGGTCCTCCGATCGTTGTCAGAAGTAAGTTGGCCGCAGTGTTATCACTCATG
GTTATGGCAGCACTGCATAATTCTCTTACTGTCATGCCATCCGTAAGATGCTTTTCTGTGACTGGTGAGT
ACTCAACCAAGTCATTCTGAGAATAGTGTATGCGGCGACCGAGTTGCTCTTGCCCGGCGTCAATACGGGA
TAATACCGCGCCACATAGCAGAACTTTAAAAGTGCTCATCATTGGAAAACGTTCTTCGGGGCGAAAACTC
TCAAGGATCTTACCGCTGTTGAGATCCAGTTCGATGTAACCCACTCGTGCACCCAACTGATCTTCAGCAT
CTTTTACTTTCACCAGCGTTTCTGGGTGAGCAAAAACAGGAAGGCAAAATGCCGCAAAAAAGGGAATAAG
GGCGACACGGAAATGTTGAATACTCATACTCTTCCTTTTTCAATATTATTGAAGCATTTATCAGGGTTAT
TGTCTCATGAGCGGATACATATTTGAATGTATTTAGAAAAATAAACAAATAGGGGTTCCGCGCACATTTC
CCCGAAAAGTGCCACCTGACGTCGACGGATCGGGAGATCGATCTCCCGATCCCCTAGGGTCGACTCTCAG
TACAATCTGCTCTGATGCCGCATAGTTAAGCCAGTATCTGCTCCCTGCTTGTGTGTTGGAGGTCGCTGAG
T
